Addgene plasmid #86778: FtHAP-pNIC-Bsa4
Purpose: Expresses Francisella tularensis Histidine Acid Phosphatase under T7 with HIS tag
Depositing lab: Josh Beckham. Depositing organization: University of Texas at Austin.
Backbone
  Vector backbone: pNIC-Bsa4
  Backbone size w/o insert (bp): 5356
  Total vector size (bp): 6358
  Vector type: Bacterial Expression
Growth in bacteria
  Bacterial resistance: Kanamycin, 50 μg/mL
  Growth temperature: 37°C
  Growth strain: DH5alpha
  Copy number: Unknown
Gene/Insert
  Gene/Insert name: Histidine Acid Phosphatase
  Species: Francisella tularensis
  Insert size (bp): 1002
  Tag / fusion protein: 6x His tag (N terminal on backbone)
  Cloning method: Ligation Independent Cloning
  Sequencing primers: 5′ TACTTCCAATCCATGGTGGGTTACTCTTCT; 3′ TATCCACCTTTACTGTTATTTCTGGAATTTTTCG
Terms and licenses: Academic/Nonprofit Terms; Industry Terms: Not Available to Industry
How to cite: FtHAP-pNIC-Bsa4 was a gift from Josh Beckham (Addgene plasmid # 86778 ; http://n2t.net/addgene:86778 ; RRID:Addgene_86778)
