[The description below was written by a language model from this plasmid's Addgene catalogue record and pLannotate feature annotations shown in this document.]
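Description:
FtHAP-pNIC-Bsa4 is a bacterial expression plasmid that carries the histidine acid phosphatase gene of Francisella tularensis (an insert of about 1 kb) in the pNIC-Bsa4 backbone, a pET-style vector designed for ligation-independent cloning. It is selected with kanamycin through an aph(3')-Ia aminoglycoside phosphotransferase gene. It replicates from a ColE1/pMB1-type origin accompanied by the pBR322 bom region and the rop gene, which normally restrains copy number; the catalogue lists copy number as unknown. An f1 origin is also present, along with short non-functional remnants of a tetracycline resistance gene and an AmpR promoter fragment inherited from ancestral backbones.

Expression is driven by a T7 promoter followed directly by a lac operator and the strong ribosome binding site from phage T7 gene 10, with a T7 terminator downstream. The plasmid encodes its own lacI repressor, so transcription stays repressed until IPTG or lactose is added, and it requires a host that supplies T7 RNA polymerase. The catalogue describes an N-terminal 6xHis tag contributed by the backbone, fused to the phosphatase for metal-affinity purification. The automated annotation does not label either this tag or the insert coding region, which fall in the unannotated stretch between the ribosome binding site and roughly position 1270. It does detect a His-tag fragment and a short T7 gene 10-derived fragment just upstream of the terminator, and the record does not show whether these lie in frame with the insert. The sequenced record is slightly longer (6,408 nt) than the listed total size. The construct is intended for inducible recombinant production of His-tagged phosphatase in E. coli.
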