Features (pLannotate 1.2.2; 18 found; start..end, strand, type, name):
      1..19      +  promoter       T7 promoter: promoter for bacteriophage T7 RNA polymerase
     20..44      +  protein_bind   lac operator: The lac repressor binds to the lac operator to inhibit transcription in E. coli. This inhibition can be relieved by adding lactose or isopropyl-β-D-thiogalactopyranoside (IPTG). lac repressor encoded by lacI
     59..81      +  RBS            RBS: efficient ribosome binding site from bacteriophage T7 gene 10 (Olins and Rangwala, 1989)
   1273..1290    +  CDS            9xHis (fragment): 9xHis affinity tag
   1300..1349    +  CDS            SET1 (fragment): solubility-enhancement tag derived from T7 phage gene 10B
   1357..1404    +  terminator     T7 terminator: transcription terminator for bacteriophage T7 RNA polymerase
   1441..1869    +  rep_origin     f1 ori (sequence partly withheld): f1 bacteriophage origin of replication; arrow indicates direction of (+) strand synthesis
   1922..1979    +  promoter       AmpR promoter (fragment): bla
   1988..2803    -  CDS            KanR: aminoglycoside phosphotransferase; aph(3')-Ia; confers resistance to kanamycin in bacteria or G418 (Geneticin®) in eukaryotes
   2925..3513    +  rep_origin     ori: high-copy-number ColE1/pMB1/pBR322/pUC origin of replication
   3699..3838    -  misc_feature   bom: basis of mobility region from pBR322
   3940..4131    -  CDS            rop: Rop protein, which maintains plasmids at low copy number; rop
   4148..4528    +  CDS            YPB1_ECOLX: Protein predicted: Swiss-Prot protein existence level 4. From Escherichia coli.
   4600..4891    -  CDS            TcR (fragment): tetracycline efflux protein; tet; confers resistance to tetracycline
   4906..4927    -  protein_bind   CAP binding site: CAP binding activates transcription in the presence of cAMP. E. coli catabolite activator protein
   4940..6022    -  CDS            lacI: lac repressor; lacI; The lac repressor binds to the lac operator to inhibit transcription in E. coli. This inhibition can be relieved by adding lactose or isopropyl-β-D-thiogalactopyranoside (IPTG).
   6023..6100    -  promoter       lacI promoter: lacI
   6108..6387    -  CDS            TcR (fragment): tetracycline efflux protein; tet; confers resistance to tetracycline
>Addgene plasmid #86778 | FtHAP-pNIC-Bsa4 | addgene full sequence | sequence record 462633 | Addgene NGS Result
TAATACGACTCACTATAGGGGAATTGTGAGCGGATAACAATTCCCCTCTAGAAATAATTTTGTTTAACTT
TAAGAAGGAGATATACATATGCACCATCATCATCATCATTCTTCTGGTGTAGATCTGGGTACCGAGAACC
TGTACTTCCAATCCATGAAGAAAATCTTTGTTAGCTTTACTCTGCTCTTCTTCCTGATTCCGGTGGGTTA
CTCTTCTAAGCTGATCTTCGTGTCTATGATCACCCGTCACGGCGATCGTGCGCCGTTTGCGAACATCGAA
AACGCGAACTACTCTTGGGGTACCGAACTGTCTGAGCTGACCCCAATCGGTATGAACCAGGAATACAATC
TGGGTCTCCAGCTGCGTAAACGTTACATCGACAAATTCGGTCTGCTGCCGGAGCACTACGTTGACCAATC
TATCTACGTCCTGTCTTCTCACACGAATCGTACCGTTGTTTCTGCGCAATCTCTGCTGATGGGTCTGTAC
CCAGCGGGTACGGGTCCGCTGATCGGTGACGGCGACCCGGCAATCAAAGACCGTTTCCAGCCGATCCCGA
TCATGACCCTGTCTGCGGACTCTCGTCTGATCCAGTTCCCGTACGAACAGTACCTGGCGGTTCTGAAAAA
GTACGTGTACAACAGCCCGGAGTGGCAAAACAAAACCAAAGAAGCGGCTCCGAACTTTGCCAAATGGCAG
CAAATCCTGGGTAATCGTATCTCTGGTCTGAACGACGTCATCACCGTTGGTGACGTTCTGATCGTGGCCC
AGGCGCATGGCAAGCCGCTGCCGAAAGGTCTGTCTCAAGAAGACGCGGACCAGATCATCGCGCTGACCGA
CTGGGGTCTGGCGCAGCAGTTCAAATCTCAGAAAGTTTCTTACATCATGGGTGGTAAACTGACCAACCGT
ATGATCGAAGACCTCAACAACGCGGTTAATGGTAAATCTAAATACAAAATGACCTACTACTCCGGTCACG
ACCTCACCCTGCTCGAAGTTATGGGTACTCTGGGTGTTCCGCTGGACACCGCCCCAGGTTACGCGAGCAA
CCTGGAAATGGAACTGTACAAGGATGGTGACATCTACACCGTTAAACTGCGTTACAACGGCAAGTATGTG
AAACTGCCTATCATGGACAAAAACAACTCTTGCTCTCTGGACGCTCTGAACAAATACATGCAGTCTATCA
ACGAAAAATTCCAGAAATAACAGTAAAGGTGGATACGGATCCGAATTCGAGCTCCGTCGACAAGCTTGCG
GCCGCACTCGAGCACCACCACCACCACCACTGAGATCCGGCTGCTAACAAAGCCCGAAAGGAAGCTGAGT
TGGCTGCTGCCACCGCTGAGCAATAACTAGCATAACCCCTTGGGGCCTCTAAACGGGTCTTGAGGGGTTT
TTTGCTGAAAGGAGGAACTATATCCGGATTGGCGAATGGG
[124 nt withheld, positions 1441-1564]
C
[91 nt withheld, positions 1566-1656]
A
[49 nt withheld, positions 1658-1706]
CCTTTGACGTTGGAGTCCACGTTCTTT
[37 nt withheld, positions 1734-1770]
ACCCTATCTCGGTCTATTCTTTTGATTTATAAGGGATTTTGCCGATTTCGGCCTATTGGTTAAAAAATGA
GCTGATTTAACAAAAATTTAACGCGAATTTTAACAAAATATTAACGCTTACAATTTAGGTGGCACTTTTC
GGGGAAATGTGCGCGGAACCCCTATTTGTTTATTTTTCTAAATACATTCAAATATGTATCCGCTCATGAA
TTAATTCTTAGAAAAACTCATCGAGCATCAAATGAAACTGCAATTTATTCATATCAGGATTATCAATACC
ATATTTTTGAAAAAGCCGTTTCTGTAATGAAGGAGAAAACTCACCGAGGCAGTTCCATAGGATGGCAAGA
TCCTGGTATCGGTCTGCGATTCCGACTCGTCCAACATCAATACAACCTATTAATTTCCCCTCGTCAAAAA
TAAGGTTATCAAGTGAGAAATCACCATGAGTGACGACTGAATCCGGTGAGAATGGCAAAAGTTTATGCAT
TTCTTTCCAGACTTGTTCAACAGGCCAGCCATTACGCTCGTCATCAAAATCACTCGCATCAACCAAACCG
TTATTCATTCGTGATTGCGCCTGAGCGAGACGAAATACGCGATCGCTGTTAAAAGGACAATTACAAACAG
GAATCGAATGCAACCGGCGCAGGAACACTGCCAGCGCATCAACAATATTTTCACCTGAATCAGGATATTC
TTCTAATACCTGGAATGCTGTTTTCCCGGGGATCGCAGTGGTGAGTAACCATGCATCATCAGGAGTACGG
ATAAAATGCTTGATGGTCGGAAGAGGCATAAATTCCGTCAGCCAGTTTAGTCTGACCATCTCATCTGTAA
CATCATTGGCAACGCTACCTTTGCCATGTTTCAGAAACAACTCTGGCGCATCGGGCTTCCCATACAATCG
ATAGATTGTCGCACCTGATTGCCCGACATTATCGCGAGCCCATTTATACCCATATAAATCAGCATCCATG
TTGGAATTTAATCGCGGCCTAGAGCAAGACGTTTCCCGTTGAATATGGCTCATAACACCCCTTGTATTAC
TGTTTATGTAAGCAGACAGTTTTATTGTTCATGACCAAAATCCCTTAACGTGAGTTTTCGTTCCACTGAG
CGTCAGACCCCGTAGAAAAGATCAAAGGATCTTCTTGAGATCCTTTTTTTCTGCGCGTAATCTGCTGCTT
GCAAACAAAAAAACCACCGCTACCAGCGGTGGTTTGTTTGCCGGATCAAGAGCTACCAACTCTTTTTCCG
AAGGTAACTGGCTTCAGCAGAGCGCAGATACCAAATACTGTCCTTCTAGTGTAGCCGTAGTTAGGCCACC
ACTTCAAGAACTCTGTAGCACCGCCTACATACCTCGCTCTGCTAATCCTGTTACCAGTGGCTGCTGCCAG
TGGCGATAAGTCGTGTCTTACCGGGTTGGACTCAAGACGATAGTTACCGGATAAGGCGCAGCGGTCGGGC
TGAACGGGGGGTTCGTGCACACAGCCCAGCTTGGAGCGAACGACCTACACCGAACTGAGATACCTACAGC
GTGAGCTATGAGAAAGCGCCACGCTTCCCGAAGGGAGAAAGGCGGACAGGTATCCGGTAAGCGGCAGGGT
CGGAACAGGAGAGCGCACGAGGGAGCTTCCAGGGGGAAACGCCTGGTATCTTTATAGTCCTGTCGGGTTT
CGCCACCTCTGACTTGAGCGTCGATTTTTGTGATGCTCGTCAGGGGGGCGGAGCCTATGGAAAAACGCCA
GCAACGCGGCCTTTTTACGGTTCCTGGCCTTTTGCTGGCCTTTTGCTCACATGTTCTTTCCTGCGTTATC
CCCTGATTCTGTGGATAACCGTATTACCGCCTTTGAGTGAGCTGATACCGCTCGCCGCAGCCGAACGACC
GAGCGCAGCGAGTCAGTGAGCGAGGAAGCGGAAGAGCGCCTGATGCGGTATTTTCTCCTTACGCATCTGT
GCGGTATTTCACACCGCAATGGTGCACTCTCAGTACAATCTGCTCTGATGCCGCATAGTTAAGCCAGTAT
ACACTCCGCTATCGCTACGTGACTGGGTCATGGCTGCGCCCCGACACCCGCCAACACCCGCTGACGCGCC
CTGACGGGCTTGTCTGCTCCCGGCATCCGCTTACAGACAAGCTGTGACCGTCTCCGGGAGCTGCATGTGT
CAGAGGTTTTCACCGTCATCACCGAAACGCGCGAGGCAGCTGCGGTAAAGCTCATCAGCGTGGTCGTGAA
GCGATTCACAGATGTCTGCCTGTTCATCCGCGTCCAGCTCGTTGAGTTTCTCCAGAAGCGTTAATGTCTG
GCTTCTGATAAAGCGGGCCATGTTAAGGGCGGTTTTTTCCTGTTTGGTCACTGATGCCTCCGTGTAAGGG
GGATTTCTGTTCATGGGGGTAATGATACCGATGAAACGAGAGAGGATGCTCACGATACGGGTTACTGATG
ATGAACATGCCCGGTTACTGGAACGTTGTGAGGGTAAACAACTGGCGGTATGGATGCGGCGGGACCAGAG
AAAAATCACTCAGGGTCAATGCCAGCGCTTCGTTAATACAGATGTAGGTGTTCCACAGGGTAGCCAGCAG
CATCCTGCGATGCAGATCCGGAACATAATGGTGCAGGGCGCTGACTTCCGCGTTTCCAGACTTTACGAAA
CACGGAAACCGAAGACCATTCATGTTGTTGCTCAGGTCGCAGACGTTTTGCAGCAGCAGTCGCTTCACGT
TCGCTCGCGTATCGGTGATTCATTCTGCTAACCAGTAAGGCAACCCCGCCAGCCTAGCCGGGTCCTCAAC
GACAGGAGCACGATCATGCGCACCCGTGGGGCCGCCATGCCGGCGATAATGGCCTGCTTCTCGCCGAAAC
GTTTGGTGGCGGGACCAGTGACGAAGGCTTGAGCGAGGGCGTGCAAGATTCCGAATACCGCAAGCGACAG
GCCGATCATCGTCGCGCTCCAGCGAAAGCGGTCCTCGCCGAAAATGACCCAGAGCGCTGCCGGCACCTGT
CCTACGAGTTGCATGATAAAGAAGACAGTCATAAGTGCGGCGACGATAGTCATGCCCCGCGCCCACCGGA
AGGAGCTGACTGGGTTGAAGGCTCTCAAGGGCATCGGTCGAGATCCCGGTGCCTAATGAGTGAGCTAACT
TACATTAATTGCGTTGCGCTCACTGCCCGCTTTCCAGTCGGGAAACCTGTCGTGCCAGCTGCATTAATGA
ATCGGCCAACGCGCGGGGAGAGGCGGTTTGCGTATTGGGCGCCAGGGTGGTTTTTCTTTTCACCAGTGAG
ACGGGCAACAGCTGATTGCCCTTCACCGCCTGGCCCTGAGAGAGTTGCAGCAAGCGGTCCACGCTGGTTT
GCCCCAGCAGGCGAAAATCCTGTTTGATGGTGGTTAACGGCGGGATATAACATGAGCTGTCTTCGGTATC
GTCGTATCCCACTACCGAGATATCCGCACCAACGCGCAGCCCGGACTCGGTAATGGCGCGCATTGCGCCC
AGCGCCATCTGATCGTTGGCAACCAGCATCGCAGTGGGAACGATGCCCTCATTCAGCATTTGCATGGTTT
GTTGAAAACCGGACATGGCACTCCAGTCGCCTTCCCGTTCCGCTATCGGCTGAATTTGATTGCGAGTGAG
ATATTTATGCCAGCCAGCCAGACGCAGACGCGCCGAGACAGAACTTAATGGGCCCGCTAACAGCGCGATT
TGCTGGTGACCCAATGCGACCAGATGCTCCACGCCCAGTCGCGTACCGTCTTCATGGGAGAAAATAATAC
TGTTGATGGGTGTCTGGTCAGAGACATCAAGAAATAACGCCGGAACATTAGTGCAGGCAGCTTCCACAGC
AATGGCATCCTGGTCATCCAGCGGATAGTTAATGATCAGCCCACTGACGCGTTGCGCGAGAAGATTGTGC
ACCGCCGCTTTACAGGCTTCGACGCCGCTTCGTTCTACCATCGACACCACCACGCTGGCACCCAGTTGAT
CGGCGCGAGATTTAATCGCCGCGACAATTTGCGACGGCGCGTGCAGGGCCAGACTGGAGGTGGCAACGCC
AATCAGCAACGACTGTTTGCCCGCCAGTTGTTGTGCCACGCGGTTGGGAATGTAATTCAGCTCCGCCATC
GCCGCTTCCACTTTTTCCCGCGTTTTCGCAGAAACGTGGCTGGCCTGGTTCACCACGCGGGAAACGGTCT
GATAAGAGACACCGGCATACTCTGCGACATCGTATAACGTTACTGGTTTCACATTCACCACCCTGAATTG
ACTCTCTTCCGGGCGCTATCATGCCATACCGCGAAAGGTTTTGCGCCATTCGATGGTGTCCGGGATCTCG
ACGCTCTCCCTTATGCGACTCCTGCATTAGGAAGCAGCCCAGTAGTAGGTTGAGGCCGTTGAGCACCGCC
GCCGCAAGGAATGGTGCATGCAAGGAGATGGCGCCCAACAGTCCCCCGGCCACGGGGCCTGCCACCATAC
CCACGCCGAAACAAGCGCTCATGAGCCCGAAGTGGCGAGCCCGATCTTCCCCATCGGTGATGTCGGCGAT
ATAGGCGCCAGCAACCGCACCTGTGGCGCCGGTGATGCCGGCCACGATGCGTCCGGCGTAGAGGATCGAG
ATCTCGATCCCGCGAAAT
